Addgene plasmid #136046: PLKO.1-SMG6-CDS-1
Purpose: SMG6 shRNA (Targeting CDS #1) inserted into the PLKO.1 plasmid (AACTTGTAAGTAACCTGCAGC)
Depositing lab: Anthony Leung. Depositing organization: Johns Hopkins School of Public Health. Publication: Structure-Mediated RNA Decay by UPF1 and G3BP1. Fischer JW, Busa VF, Shao Y, Leung AKL. Mol Cell. 2020 Apr 2;78(1):70-84.e6. doi: 10.1016/j.molcel.2020.01.021. Epub 2020 Feb 3. PubMed 32017897.
Backbone
  Vector backbone: PLKO.1
  Vector type: Mammalian Expression, Lentiviral
  Selectable markers: Puromycin
Growth in bacteria
  Bacterial resistance: Ampicillin, 100 μg/mL
  Growth temperature: 30°C
  Growth strain: NEB Stable
  Copy number: Unknown
Gene/Insert
  Gene/Insert name: SMG6
  gRNA/shRNA sequence: AACTTGTAAGTAACCTGCAGC
  Species: H. sapiens (human)
  Entrez Gene: SMG6 (a.k.a. C17orf31, EST1A, SMG-6, hSMG5/7a)
Terms and licenses: Academic/Nonprofit Terms; Industry Terms: Not Available to Industry
How to cite: PLKO.1-SMG6-CDS-1 was a gift from Anthony Leung (Addgene plasmid # 136046 ; http://n2t.net/addgene:136046 ; RRID:Addgene_136046)
