[The description below was written by a language model from this plasmid's Addgene catalogue record and pLannotate feature annotations shown in this document.]
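Description:
PLKO.1-SMG6-CDS-1 is a lentiviral shRNA knockdown vector built on the PLKO.1 backbone, carrying a short hairpin directed against the coding sequence of human SMG6 (also known as EST1A). It is the first of the depositor's CDS-targeting hairpins for this gene. The hairpin itself is not annotated in the feature table, but it would lie in the gap immediately downstream of the human U6 promoter, an RNA polymerase III promoter suited to driving short, precisely terminated hairpin transcripts. A separate cassette, in which the human PGK promoter drives puromycin N-acetyltransferase, allows selection of transduced mammalian cells.

The transfer-vector architecture is third-generation and self-inactivating. An RSV enhancer/promoter replaces the U3 region of a truncated 5' LTR, so genomic RNA is produced without Tat. It is followed by the HIV-1 Ψ packaging signal with a gag fragment, the Rev response element for nuclear export of the unspliced genome, and the cPPT/CTS. The ΔU3 3' LTR removes viral promoter activity after integration, leaving U6 and PGK as the active promoters in the provirus. The short Rev and nef fragments are residual HIV-1 sequence rather than functional genes, so packaging proteins and envelope must be supplied in trans.

Outside the viral unit lie an SV40 poly(A) signal and SV40 origin, an f1 origin, and remnants of a cloning vector (lac elements, T3 and T7 promoters). In bacteria the plasmid is maintained through a high-copy ColE1/pUC-type origin with ampicillin resistance. The associated publication concerns RNA decay involving UPF1 and G3BP1, consistent with using this construct to deplete SMG6 in human cells.
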