Features (pLannotate 1.2.2; 25 found; start..end, strand, type, name):
    255..355     +  CDS            Rev (fragment): human immunodeficiency virus 1 (HIV-1) Rev protein; rev; enhances nuclear export of unspliced and incompletely spliced viral mRNAs
    405..645     +  promoter       U6 promoter: RNA polymerase III promoter for human U6 snRNA
    750..867     +  misc_feature   cPPT/CTS: central polypurine tract and central termination sequence of HIV-1
    916..1426    +  promoter       hPGK promoter: human phosphoglycerate kinase 1 promoter
   1448..2047    +  CDS            PuroR: puromycin N-acetyltransferase; pac from Streptomyces alboniger; confers resistance to puromycin
   2090..2173    +  CDS            nef (fragment): NEF_HV1Z2 - Experimental evidence at protein level: Swiss-Prot protein existence level 1. Extracellular Nef protein targets CD4(+) T-lymphocytes for apoptosis by interacting with CXCR4 surface receptors. From Human immunodeficiency virus type 1 group M subtype D (isolate Z2/CDC-Z34) (HIV-1).
   2175..2408    +  LTR            3' LTR (ΔU3): self-inactivating 3' long terminal repeat (LTR) from HIV-1
   2480..2601    +  polyA_signal   SV40 poly(A) signal: SV40 polyadenylation signal
   2641..2776    +  rep_origin     SV40 ori: SV40 origin of replication
   2797..2815    -  promoter       T7 promoter: promoter for bacteriophage T7 RNA polymerase
   2823..2978    +  CDS            lacZα (fragment): LacZα fragment of β-galactosidase; lacZ fragment
   2983..3411    +  rep_origin     f1 ori (sequence partly withheld): f1 bacteriophage origin of replication; arrow indicates direction of (+) strand synthesis
   3464..3568    +  promoter       AmpR promoter: bla
   3569..4429    +  CDS            AmpR: β-lactamase; bla; confers resistance to ampicillin, carbenicillin, and related antibiotics
   4600..5188    +  rep_origin     ori: high-copy-number ColE1/pMB1/pBR322/pUC origin of replication
   5371..5463    +  CDS            lacI (fragment): lac repressor; lacI; The lac repressor binds to the lac operator to inhibit transcription in E. coli. This inhibition can be relieved by adding lactose or isopropyl-β-D-thiogalactopyranoside (IPTG).
   5476..5497    +  protein_bind   CAP binding site: CAP binding activates transcription in the presence of cAMP. E. coli catabolite activator protein
   5512..5542    +  promoter       lac promoter: promoter for the E. coli lac operon
   5550..5566    +  protein_bind   lac operator: The lac repressor binds to the lac operator to inhibit transcription in E. coli. This inhibition can be relieved by adding lactose or isopropyl-β-D-thiogalactopyranoside (IPTG). lac repressor encoded by lacI
   5611..5629    +  promoter       T3 promoter: promoter for bacteriophage T3 RNA polymerase
   5657..5883    +  promoter       RSV promoter: Rous sarcoma virus enhancer/promoter
   5884..6064    +  LTR            5' LTR (truncated): truncated 5' long terminal repeat (LTR) from HIV-1
   6111..6236    +  misc_feature   HIV-1 Ψ: packaging signal of human immunodeficiency virus type 1
   6220..6583    +  CDS            HIV-1 gag (fragment): gag protein from human immunodeficiency virus 1; gag
   6729..6962    +  misc_feature   RRE: The Rev response element (RRE) of HIV-1 allows for Rev-dependent mRNA export from the nucleus to the cytoplasm.
>Addgene plasmid #136046 | PLKO.1-SMG6-CDS-1 | addgene full sequence | sequence record 269250 | Addgene NGS Result
AAATTAACAATTACACAAGCTTAATACACTCCTTAATTGAAGAATCGCAAAACCAGCAAGAAAAGAATGA
ACAAGAATTATTGGAATTAGATAAATGGGCAAGTTTGTGGAATTGGTTTAACATAACAAATTGGCTGTGG
TATATAAAATTATTCATAATGATAGTAGGAGGCTTGGTAGGTTTAAGAATAGTTTTTGCTGTACTTTCTA
TAGTGAATAGAGTTAGGCAGGGATATTCACCATTATCGTTTCAGACCCACCTCCCAACCCCGAGGGGACC
CGACAGGCCCGAAGGAATAGAAGAAGAAGGTGGAGAGAGAGACAGAGACAGATCCATTCGATTAGTGAAC
GGATCTCGACGGTATCGATCACGAGACTAGCCTCGAGCGGCCGCCCCCTTCACCGAGGGCCTATTTCCCA
TGATTCCTTCATATTTGCATATACGATACAAGGCTGTTAGAGAGATAATTGGAATTAATTTGACTGTAAA
CACAAAGATATTAGTACAAAATACGTGACGTAGAAAGTAATAATTTCTTGGGTAGTTTGCAGTTTTAAAA
TTATGTTTTAAAATGGACTATCATATGCTTACCGTAACTTGAAAGTATTTCGATTTCTTGGCTTTATATA
TCTTGTGGAAAGGACGAAACACCGGAACTTGTAAGTAACCTGCAGCCTCGAGGCTGCAGGTTACTTACAA
GTTTTTTTGAATTCTCGACCTCGAGACAAATGGCAGTATTCATCCACAATTTTAAAAGAAAAGGGGGGAT
TGGGGGGTACAGTGCAGGGGAAAGAATAGTAGACATAATAGCAACAGACATACAAACTAAAGAATTACAA
AAACAAATTACAAAAATTCAAAATTTTCGGGTTTATTACAGGGACAGCAGAGATCCACTTTGGCCGCGGC
TCGAGGGGGTTGGGGTTGCGCCTTTTCCAAGGCAGCCCTGGGTTTGCGCAGGGACGCGGCTGCTCTGGGC
GTGGTTCCGGGAAACGCAGCGGCGCCGACCCTGGGTCTCGCACATTCTTCACGTCCGTTCGCAGCGTCAC
CCGGATCTTCGCCGCTACCCTTGTGGGCCCCCCGGCGACGCTTCCTGCTCCGCCCCTAAGTCGGGAAGGT
TCCTTGCGGTTCGCGGCGTGCCGGACGTGACAAACGGAAGCCGCACGTCTCACTAGTACCCTCGCAGACG
GACAGCGCCAGGGAGCAATGGCAGCGCGCCGACCGCGATGGGCTGTGGCCAATAGCGGCTGCTCAGCAGG
GCGCGCCGAGAGCAGCGGCCGGGAAGGGGCGGTGCGGGAGGCGGGGTGTGGGGCGGTAGTGTGGGCCCTG
TTCCTGCCCGCGCGGTGTTCCGCATTCTGCAAGCCTCCGGAGCGCACGTCGGCAGTCGGCTCCCTCGTTG
ACCGAATCACCGACCTCTCTCCCCAGGGGGATCCACCGGAGCTTACCATGACCGAGTACAAGCCCACGGT
GCGCCTCGCCACCCGCGACGACGTCCCCAGGGCCGTACGCACCCTCGCCGCCGCGTTCGCCGACTACCCC
GCCACGCGCCACACCGTCGATCCGGACCGCCACATCGAGCGGGTCACCGAGCTGCAAGAACTCTTCCTCA
CGCGCGTCGGGCTCGACATCGGCAAGGTGTGGGTCGCGGACGACGGCGCCGCGGTGGCGGTCTGGACCAC
GCCGGAGAGCGTCGAAGCGGGGGCGGTGTTCGCCGAGATCGGCCCGCGCATGGCCGAGTTGAGCGGTTCC
CGGCTGGCCGCGCAGCAACAGATGGAAGGCCTCCTGGCGCCGCACCGGCCCAAGGAGCCCGCGTGGTTCC
TGGCCACCGTCGGCGTCTCGCCCGACCACCAGGGCAAGGGTCTGGGCAGCGCCGTCGTGCTCCCCGGAGT
GGAGGCGGCCGAGCGCGCCGGGGTGCCCGCCTTCCTGGAGACCTCCGCGCCCCGCAACCTCCCCTTCTAC
GAGCGGCTCGGCTTCACCGTCACCGCCGACGTCGAGGTGCCCGAAGGACCGCGCACCTGGTGCATGACCC
GCAAGCCCGGTGCCTGACGCCCGCCCCACGACCCGCAGCGCCCGACCGAAAGGAGCGCACGACCCCATGC
ATCGGTACCTTTAAGACCAATGACTTACAAGGCAGCTGTAGATCTTAGCCACTTTTTAAAAGAAAAGGGG
GGACTGGAAGGGCTAATTCACTCCCAACGAAGACAAGATCTGCTTTTTGCTTGTACTGGGTCTCTCTGGT
TAGACCAGATCTGAGCCTGGGAGCTCTCTGGCTAACTAGGGAACCCACTGCTTAAGCCTCAATAAAGCTT
GCCTTGAGTGCTTCAAGTAGTGTGTGCCCGTCTGTTGTGTGACTCTGGTAACTAGAGATCCCTCAGACCC
TTTTAGTCAGTGTGGAAAATCTCTAGCAGTAGTAGTTCATGTCATCTTATTATTCAGTATTTATAACTTG
CAAAGAAATGAATATCAGAGAGTGAGAGGAACTTGTTTATTGCAGCTTATAATGGTTACAAATAAAGCAA
TAGCATCACAAATTTCACAAATAAAGCATTTTTTTCACTGCATTCTAGTTGTGGTTTGTCCAAACTCATC
AATGTATCTTATCATGTCTGGCTCTAGCTATCCCGCCCCTAACTCCGCCCATCCCGCCCCTAACTCCGCC
CAGTTCCGCCCATTCTCCGCCCCATGGCTGACTAATTTTTTTTATTTATGCAGAGGCCGAGGCCGCCTCG
GCCTCTGAGCTATTCCAGAAGTAGTGAGGAGGCTTTTTTGGAGGCCTAGGGACGTACCCAATTCGCCCTA
TAGTGAGTCGTATTACGCGCGCTCACTGGCCGTCGTTTTACAACGTCGTGACTGGGAAAACCCTGGCGTT
ACCCAACTTAATCGCCTTGCAGCACATCCCCCTTTCGCCAGCTGGCGTAATAGCGAAGAGGCCCGCACCG
ATCGCCCTTCCCAACAGTTGCGCAGCCTGAATGGCGAATGGG
[124 nt withheld, positions 2983-3106]
C
[91 nt withheld, positions 3108-3198]
A
[49 nt withheld, positions 3200-3248]
CCTTTGACGTTGGAGTCCACGTTCTTT
[37 nt withheld, positions 3276-3312]
ACCCTATCTCGGTCTATTCTTTTGATTTATAAGGGATTTTGCCGATTTCGGCCTATTGGTTAAAAAATGA
GCTGATTTAACAAAAATTTAACGCGAATTTTAACAAAATATTAACGCTTACAATTTAGGTGGCACTTTTC
GGGGAAATGTGCGCGGAACCCCTATTTGTTTATTTTTCTAAATACATTCAAATATGTATCCGCTCATGAG
ACAATAACCCTGATAAATGCTTCAATAATATTGAAAAAGGAAGAGTATGAGTATTCAACATTTCCGTGTC
GCCCTTATTCCCTTTTTTGCGGCATTTTGCCTTCCTGTTTTTGCTCACCCAGAAACGCTGGTGAAAGTAA
AAGATGCTGAAGATCAGTTGGGTGCACGAGTGGGTTACATCGAACTGGATCTCAACAGCGGTAAGATCCT
TGAGAGTTTTCGCCCCGAAGAACGTTTTCCAATGATGAGCACTTTTAAAGTTCTGCTATGTGGCGCGGTA
TTATCCCGTATTGACGCCGGGCAAGAGCAACTCGGTCGCCGCATACACTATTCTCAGAATGACTTGGTTG
AGTACTCACCAGTCACAGAAAAGCATCTTACGGATGGCATGACAGTAAGAGAATTATGCAGTGCTGCCAT
AACCATGAGTGATAACACTGCGGCCAACTTACTTCTGACAACGATCGGAGGACCGAAGGAGCTAACCGCT
TTTTTGCACAACATGGGGGATCATGTAACTCGCCTTGATCGTTGGGAACCGGAGCTGAATGAAGCCATAC
CAAACGACGAGCGTGACACCACGATGCCTGTAGCAATGGCAACAACGTTGCGCAAACTATTAACTGGCGA
ACTACTTACTCTAGCTTCCCGGCAACAATTAATAGACTGGATGGAGGCGGATAAAGTTGCAGGACCACTT
CTGCGCTCGGCCCTTCCGGCTGGCTGGTTTATTGCTGATAAATCTGGAGCCGGTGAGCGTGGGTCTCGCG
GTATCATTGCAGCACTGGGGCCAGATGGTAAGCCCTCCCGTATCGTAGTTATCTACACGACGGGGAGTCA
GGCAACTATGGATGAACGAAATAGACAGATCGCTGAGATAGGTGCCTCACTGATTAAGCATTGGTAACTG
TCAGACCAAGTTTACTCATATATACTTTAGATTGATTTAAAACTTCATTTTTAATTTAAAAGGATCTAGG
TGAAGATCCTTTTTGATAATCTCATGACCAAAATCCCTTAACGTGAGTTTTCGTTCCACTGAGCGTCAGA
CCCCGTAGAAAAGATCAAAGGATCTTCTTGAGATCCTTTTTTTCTGCGCGTAATCTGCTGCTTGCAAACA
AAAAAACCACCGCTACCAGCGGTGGTTTGTTTGCCGGATCAAGAGCTACCAACTCTTTTTCCGAAGGTAA
CTGGCTTCAGCAGAGCGCAGATACCAAATACTGTTCTTCTAGTGTAGCCGTAGTTAGGCCACCACTTCAA
GAACTCTGTAGCACCGCCTACATACCTCGCTCTGCTAATCCTGTTACCAGTGGCTGCTGCCAGTGGCGAT
AAGTCGTGTCTTACCGGGTTGGACTCAAGACGATAGTTACCGGATAAGGCGCAGCGGTCGGGCTGAACGG
GGGGTTCGTGCACACAGCCCAGCTTGGAGCGAACGACCTACACCGAACTGAGATACCTACAGCGTGAGCT
ATGAGAAAGCGCCACGCTTCCCGAAGGGAGAAAGGCGGACAGGTATCCGGTAAGCGGCAGGGTCGGAACA
GGAGAGCGCACGAGGGAGCTTCCAGGGGGAAACGCCTGGTATCTTTATAGTCCTGTCGGGTTTCGCCACC
TCTGACTTGAGCGTCGATTTTTGTGATGCTCGTCAGGGGGGCGGAGCCTATGGAAAAACGCCAGCAACGC
GGCCTTTTTACGGTTCCTGGCCTTTTGCTGGCCTTTTGCTCACATGTTCTTTCCTGCGTTATCCCCTGAT
TCTGTGGATAACCGTATTACCGCCTTTGAGTGAGCTGATACCGCTCGCCGCAGCCGAACGACCGAGCGCA
GCGAGTCAGTGAGCGAGGAAGCGGAAGAGCGCCCAATACGCAAACCGCCTCTCCCCGCGCGTTGGCCGAT
TCATTAATGCAGCTGGCACGACAGGTTTCCCGACTGGAAAGCGGGCAGTGAGCGCAACGCAATTAATGTG
AGTTAGCTCACTCATTAGGCACCCCAGGCTTTACACTTTATGCTTCCGGCTCGTATGTTGTGTGGAATTG
TGAGCGGATAACAATTTCACACAGGAAACAGCTATGACCATGATTACGCCAAGCGCGCAATTAACCCTCA
CTAAAGGGAACAAAAGCTGGAGCTGCAAGCTTAATGTAGTCTTATGCAATACTCTTGTAGTCTTGCAACA
TGGTAACGATGAGTTAGCAACATGCCTTACAAGGAGAGAAAAAGCACCGTGCATGCCGATTGGTGGAAGT
AAGGTGGTACGATCGTGCCTTATTAGGAAGGCAACAGACGGGTCTGACATGGATTGGACGAACCACTGAA
TTGCCGCATTGCAGAGATATTGTATTTAAGTGCCTAGCTCGATACATAAACGGGTCTCTCTGGTTAGACC
AGATCTGAGCCTGGGAGCTCTCTGGCTAACTAGGGAACCCACTGCTTAAGCCTCAATAAAGCTTGCCTTG
AGTGCTTCAAGTAGTGTGTGCCCGTCTGTTGTGTGACTCTGGTAACTAGAGATCCCTCAGACCCTTTTAG
TCAGTGTGGAAAATCTCTAGCAGTGGCGCCCGAACAGGGACTTGAAAGCGAAAGGGAAACCAGAGGAGCT
CTCTCGACGCAGGACTCGGCTTGCTGAAGCGCGCACGGCAAGAGGCGAGGGGCGGCGACTGGTGAGTACG
CCAAAAATTTTGACTAGCGGAGGCTAGAAGGAGAGAGATGGGTGCGAGAGCGTCAGTATTAAGCGGGGGA
GAATTAGATCGCGATGGGAAAAAATTCGGTTAAGGCCAGGGGGAAAGAAAAAATATAAATTAAAACATAT
AGTATGGGCAAGCAGGGAGCTAGAACGATTCGCAGTTAATCCTGGCCTGTTAGAAACATCAGAAGGCTGT
AGACAAATACTGGGACAGCTACAACCATCCCTTCAGACAGGATCAGAAGAACTTAGATCATTATATAATA
CAGTAGCAACCCTCTATTGTGTGCATCAAAGGATAGAGATAAAAGACACCAAGGAAGCTTTAGACAAGAT
AGAGGAAGAGCAAAACAAAAGTAAGACCACCGCACAGCAAGCGGCCGCTGATCTTCAGACCTGGAGGAGG
AGATATGAGGGACAATTGGAGAAGTGAATTATATAAATATAAAGTAGTAAAAATTGAACCATTAGGAGTA
GCACCCACCAAGGCAAAGAGAAGAGTGGTGCAGAGAGAAAAAAGAGCAGTGGGAATAGGAGCTTTGTTCC
TTGGGTTCTTGGGAGCAGCAGGAAGCACTATGGGCGCAGCGTCAATGACGCTGACGGTACAGGCCAGACA
ATTATTGTCTGGTATAGTGCAGCAGCAGAACAATTTGCTGAGGGCTATTGAGGCGCAACAGCATCTGTTG
CAACTCACAGTCTGGGGCATCAAGCAGCTCCAGGCAAGAATCCTGGCTGTGGAAAGATACCTAAAGGATC
AACAGCTCCTGGGGATTTGGGGTTGCTCTGGAAAACTCATTTGCACCACTGCTGTGCCTTGGAATGCTAG
TTGGAGTAATAAATCTCTGGAACAGATTTGGAATCACACGACCTGGATGGAGTGGGACAGAG
